>Addgene plasmid #201516 | pEJS2163_Nme2-ABE8e-i6 | addgene full sequence | sequence record 394775 | Addgene NGS Result
TAGTTATTAATAGTAATCAATTACGGGGTCATTAGTTCATAGCCCATATATGGAGTTCCGCGTTACATAA
CTTACGGTAAATGGCCCGCCTGGCTGACCGCCCAACGACCCCCGCCCATTGACGTCAATAATGACGTATG
TTCCCATAGTAACGCCAATAGGGACTTTCCATTGACGTCAATGGGTGGAGTATTTACGGTAAACTGCCCA
CTTGGCAGTACATCAAGTGTATCATATGCCAAGTACGCCCCCTATTGACGTCAATGACGGTAAATGGCCC
GCCTGGCATTATGCCCAGTACATGACCTTATGGGACTTTCCTACTTGGCAGTACATCTACGTATTAGTCA
TCGCTATTACCATGGTGATGCGGTTTTGGCAGTACATCAATGGGCGTGGATAGCGGTTTGACTCACGGGG
ATTTCCAAGTCTCCACCCCATTGACGTCAATGGGAGTTTGTTTTGGCACCAAAATCAACGGGACTTTCCA
AAATGTCGTAACAACTCCGCCCCATTGACGCAAATGGGCGGTAGGCGTGTACGGTGGGAGGTCTATATAA
GCAGAGCTGGTTTAGTGAACCGTCAGATCCGCTAGAGATCCGCGGCCGCTAATACGACTCACTATAGGGA
GAGCCGCCACCATGAAACGGACAGCCGACGGAAGCGAGTTCGAGTCACCAAAGAAGAAGCGGAAAGTCGA
AGATATGGCCGCCTTCAAGCCTAACCCAATCAATTACATCCTGGGACTGGCCATCGGAATCGCATCCGTG
GGATGGGCTATGGTGGAGATCGACGAGGAGGAGAATCCTATCCGGCTGATCGATCTGGGCGTGAGAGTGT
TTGAGAGGGCCGAGGTGCCAAAGACCGGCGATTCTCTGGCTATGGCCCGGAGACTGGCACGGAGCGTGAG
GCGCCTGACACGGAGAAGGGCACACAGGCTGCTGAGGGCACGCCGGCTGCTGAAGAGAGAGGGCGTGCTG
CAGGCAGCAGACTTCGATGAGAATGGCCTGATCAAGAGCCTGCCAAACACCCCCTGGCAGCTGAGAGCAG
CCGCCCTGGACAGGAAGCTGACACCACTGGAGTGGTCTGCCGTGCTGCTGCACCTGATCAAGCACCGCGG
CTACCTGAGCCAGCGGAAGAACGAGGGAGAGACAGCAGACAAGGAGCTGGGCGCCCTGCTGAAGGGAGTG
GCCAACAATGCCCACGCCCTGCAGACCGGCGATTTCAGGACACCTGCCGAGCTGGCCCTGAATAAGTTTG
AGAAGGAGTCCGGCCACATCAGAAACCAGAGGGGCGACTATAGCCACACCTTCTCCCGCAAGGATCTGCA
GGCCGAGCTGATCCTGCTGTTCGAGAAGCAGAAGGAGTTTGGCAATCCACACGTGAGCGGAGGCCTGAAG
GAGGGAATCGAGACCCTGCTGATGACACAGAGGCCTGCCCTGTCCGGCGACGCAGTGCAGAAGATGCTGG
GACACTGCACCTTCGAGCCTGCAGAGCCAAAGGCCGCCAAGAACACCTACACAGCCGAGCGGTTTATCTG
GCTGACAAAGCTGAACAATCTGAGAATCCTGGAGCAGGGATCCGAGAGGCCACTGACCGACACAGAGAGG
GCCACCCTGATGGATGAGCCTTACCGGAAGTCTAAGCTGACATATGCCCAGGCCAGAAAGCTGCTGGGCC
TGGAGGACACCGCCTTCTTTAAGGGCCTGAGATACGGCAAGGATAATGCCGAGGCCTCCACACTGATGGA
GATGAAGGCCTATCACGCCATCTCTCGCGCCCTGGAGAAGGAGGGCCTGAAGGACAAGAAGTCCCCCCTG
AACCTGAGCTCCGAGCTGCAGGATGAGATCGGCACCGCCTTCTCTCTGTTTAAGACCGACGAGGATATCA
CAGGCCGCCTGAAGGACAGGGTGCAGCCTGAGATCCTGGAGGCCCTGCTGAAGCACATCTCTTTCGATAA
GTTTGTGCAGATCAGCCTGAAGGCCCTGAGAAGGATCGTGCCACTGATGGAGCAGGGCAAGCGGTACGAC
GAGGCCTGCGCCGAGATCTACGGCGATCACTATGGCAAGAAGAACACAGAGGAGAAGATCTATCTGCCCC
CTATCCCTGCCGACGAGATCAGAAATCCTGTGGTGCTGAGGGCCCTGTCCCAGGCAAGAAAAGTGATCAA
CGGAGTGGTGCGCCGGTACGGATCTCCAGCCCGGATCCACATCGAGACCGCCAGAGAAGTGGGCAAGAGC
TTCAAGGACCGGAAGGAGATCGAGAAGAGACAGGAGGAGAATCGCAAGGATCGGGAGAAGGCCGCCGCCA
AGTTTAGGGAGTACTTCCCTAACTTTGTGGGCGAGCCAAAGTCTAAGGACATCCTGAAGCTGCGCCTGTA
CGAGCAGCAGCACGGCAAGTGTCTGTATAGCGGCAAGGAGATCAATCTGGTGCGGCTGAACGAGAAGGGC
TATGTGGAGATCGATCACGCCCTGCCTTTCTCCAGAACCTGGGACGATTCTTTTAACAATAAGGTGCTGG
TGCTGGGCAGCGAGAACCAGAATAAGGGCAATCAGACACCATACGAGTATTTCAATGGCAAGGACAACTC
CAGGGAGTGGCAGGAGTTCAAGGCCCGCGTGGAGACCTCTAGATTTCCCAGGAGCAAGAAGCAGCGGATC
CTGCTGCAGAAGTTCGACGAGGATGGCTTTAAGGAGTGCAACCTGAATGACACCAGATACGTGAACCGGT
TCCTGTGCCAGTTTGTGGCCGATCACATCCTGCTGACCGGCAAGGGCAAGAGAAGGGTGTTCGCCTCTAA
TGGCCAGATCACAAACCTGCTGAGGGGATTTTGGGGACTGAGGAAGGTGGGCGGATCAGGAGGCTCTGGC
GGTTCAGGTGGATCAGGCGGTAGCGGAGGTTCAGGTGGTTCTGAGGTGGAGTTTTCCCACGAGTACTGGA
TGAGACATGCCCTGACCCTGGCCAAGAGGGCACGCGATGAGAGGGAGGTGCCTGTGGGAGCCGTGCTGGT
GCTGAACAATAGAGTGATCGGCGAGGGCTGGAACAGAGCCATCGGCCTGCACGACCCAACAGCCCATGCC
GAAATTATGGCCCTGAGACAGGGCGGCCTGGTCATGCAGAACTACAGACTGATTGACGCCACCCTGTACG
TGACATTCGAGCCTTGCGTGATGTGCGCCGGCGCCATGATCCACTCTAGGATCGGCCGCGTGGTGTTTGG
CGTGAGGAACAGCAAACGGGGCGCCGCAGGCTCCCTGATGAACGTGCTGAACTACCCCGGCATGAATCAC
CGCGTCGAAATTACCGAGGGAATCCTGGCAGATGAATGTGCCGCCCTGCTGTGCGACTTCTACCGGATGC
CTAGACAGGTGTTCAATGCTCAGAAGAAGGCCCAGAGCTCCATCAACGGCTCCTCTGGCTCTGAGACACC
TGGCACAAGCGAGAGCGCAACACCTGAAAGCAGCGGCCGGGCAGAGAATGACAGACACCACGCACTGGAT
GCAGTGGTGGTGGCATGCAGCACCGTGGCAATGCAGCAGAAGATCACAAGATTCGTGAGGTATAAGGAGA
TGAACGCCTTTGACGGCAAGACCATCGATAAGGAGACAGGCAAGGTGCTGCACCAGAAGACCCACTTCCC
CCAGCCTTGGGAGTTCTTTGCCCAGGAAGTGATGATCCGGGTGTTCGGCAAGCCAGACGGCAAGCCTGAG
TTTGAGGAGGCCGATACCCCAGAGAAGCTGAGGACACTGCTGGCAGAGAAGCTGTCTAGCAGGCCAGAGG
CAGTGCACGAGTACGTGACCCCACTGTTCGTGTCCAGGGCACCCAATCGGAAGATGTCTGGCGCCCACAA
GGACACACTGAGAAGCGCCAAGAGGTTTGTGAAGCACAACGAGAAGATCTCCGTGAAGAGAGTGTGGCTG
ACCGAGATCAAGCTGGCCGATCTGGAGAACATGGTGAATTACAAGAACGGCAGGGAGATCGAGCTGTATG
AGGCCCTGAAGGCAAGGCTGGAGGCCTACGGAGGAAATGCCAAGCAGGCCTTCGACCCAAAGGATAACCC
CTTTTATAAGAAGGGAGGACAGCTGGTGAAGGCCGTGCGGGTGGAGAAGACCCAGGAGAGCGGCGTGCTG
CTGAATAAGAAGAACGCCTACACAATCGCCGACAATGGCGATATGGTGAGAGTGGACGTGTTCTGTAAGG
TGGATAAGAAGGGCAAGAATCAGTACTTTATCGTGCCTATCTATGCCTGGCAGGTGGCCGAGAACATCCT
GCCAGACATCGATTGCAAGGGCTACAGAATCGACGATAGCTATACATTCTGTTTTTCCCTGCACAAGTAT
GACCTGATCGCCTTCCAGAAGGATGAGAAGTCCAAGGTGGAGTTTGCCTACTATATCAATTGCGACTCCT
CTAACGGCAGGTTCTACCTGGCCTGGCACGATAAGGGCAGCAAGGAGCAGCAGTTTCGCATCTCCACCCA
GAATCTGGTGCTGATCCAGAAGTATCAGGTGAACGAGCTGGGCAAGGAGATCAGGCCATGTCGGCTGAAG
AAGCGCCCACCCGTGCGGGAGGATAAAAGAACCGCCGACGGCAGCGAATTCGAGCCCAAGAAGAAGAGGA
AAGTCTAACCGGTCATCATCACCATCACCATTGAGTTTAAACCCGCTGATCAGCCTCGACTGTGCCTTCT
AGTTGCCAGCCATCTGTTGTTTGCCCCTCCCCCGTGCCTTCCTTGACCCTGGAAGGTGCCACTCCCACTG
TCCTTTCCTAATAAAATGAGGAAATTGCATCGCATTGTCTGAGTAGGTGTCATTCTATTCTGGGGGGTGG
GGTGGGGCAGGACAGCAAGGGGGAGGATTGGGAAGACAATAGCAGGCATGCTGGGGATGCGGTGGGCTCT
ATGGCTTCTGAGGCGGAAAGAACCAGCTGGGGCTCGATACCGTCGACCTCTAGCTAGAGCTTGGCGTAAT
CATGGTCATAGCTGTTTCCTGTGTGAAATTGTTATCCGCTCACAATTCCACACAACATACGAGCCGGAAG
CATAAAGTGTAAAGCCTAGGGTGCCTAATGAGTGAGCTAACTCACATTAATTGCGTTGCGCTCACTGCCC
GCTTTCCAGTCGGGAAACCTGTCGTGCCAGCTGCATTAATGAATCGGCCAACGCGCGGGGAGAGGCGGTT
TGCGTATTGGGCGCACTTCCGCTTCCTCGCTCACTGACTCGCTGCGCTCGGTCGTTCGGCTGCGGCGAGC
GGTATCAGCTCACTCAAAGGCGGTAATACGGTTATCCACAGAATCAGGGGATAACGCAGGAAAGAACATG
TGAGCAAAAGGCCAGCAAAAGGCCAGGAACCGTAAAAAGGCCGCGTTGCTGGCGTTTTTCCATAGGCTCC
GCCCCCCTGACGAGCATCACAAAAATCGACGCTCAAGTCAGAGGTGGCGAAACCCGACAGGACTATAAAG
ATACCAGGCGTTTCCCCCTGGAAGCTCCCTCGTGCGCTCTCCTGTTCCGACCCTGCCGCTTACCGGATAC
CTGTCCGCCTTTCTCCCTTCGGGAAGCGTGGCGCTTTCTCATAGCTCACGCTGTAGGTATCTCAGTTCGG
TGTAGGTCGTTCGCTCCAAGCTGGGCTGTGTGCACGAACCCCCCGTTCAGCCCGACCGCTGCGCCTTATC
CGGTAACTATCGTCTTGAGTCCAACCCGGTAAGACACGACTTATCGCCACTGGCAGCAGCCACTGGTAAC
AGGATTAGCAGAGCGAGGTATGTAGGCGGTGCTACAGAGTTCTTGAAGTGGTGGCCTAACTACGGCTACA
CTAGAAGAACAGTATTTGGTATCTGCGCTCTGCTGAAGCCAGTTACCTTCGGAAAAAGAGTTGGTAGCTC
TTGATCCGGCAAACAAACCACCGCTGGTAGCGGTGGTTTTTTTGTTTGCAAGCAGCAGATTACGCGCAGA
AAAAAAGGATCTCAAGAAGATCCTTTGATCTTTTCTACGGGGTCTGACACTCAGTGGAACGAAAACTCAC
GTTAAGGGATTTTGGTCATGAGATTATCAAAAAGGATCTTCACCTAGATCCTTTTAAATTAAAAATGAAG
TTTTAAATCAATCTAAAGTATATATGAGTAAACTTGGTCTGACAGTTACCAATGCTTAATCAGTGAGGCA
CCTATCTCAGCGATCTGTCTATTTCGTTCATCCATAGTTGCCTGACTCCCCGTCGTGTAGATAACTACGA
TACGGGAGGGCTTACCATCTGGCCCCAGTGCTGCAATGATACCGCGGGACCCACGCTCACCGGCTCCAGA
TTTATCAGCAATAAACCAGCCAGCCGGAAGGGCCGAGCGCAGAAGTGGTCCTGCAACTTTATCCGCCTCC
ATCCAGTCTATTAATTGTTGCCGGGAAGCTAGAGTAAGTAGTTCGCCAGTTAATAGTTTGCGCAACGTTG
TTGCCATTGCTACAGGCATCGTGGTGTCACGCTCGTCGTTTGGTATGGCTTCATTCAGCTCCGGTTCCCA
ACGATCAAGGCGAGTTACATGATCCCCCATGTTGTGCAAAAAAGCGGTTAGCTCCTTCGGTCCTCCGATC
GTTGTCAGAAGTAAGTTGGCCGCAGTGTTATCACTCATGGTTATGGCAGCACTGCATAATTCTCTTACTG
TCATGCCATCCGTAAGATGCTTTTCTGTGACTGGTGAGTACTCAACCAAGTCATTCTGAGAATAGTGTAT
GCGGCGACCGAGTTGCTCTTGCCCGGCGTCAATACGGGATAATACCGCGCCACATAGCAGAACTTTAAAA
GTGCTCATCATTGGAAAACGTTCTTCGGGGCGAAAACTCTCAAGGATCTTACCGCTGTTGAGATCCAGTT
CGATGTAACCCACTCGTGCACCCAACTGATCTTCAGCATCTTTTACTTTCACCAGCGTTTCTGGGTGAGC
AAAAACAGGAAGGCAAAATGCCGCAAAAAAGGGAATAAGGGCGACACGGAAATGTTGAATACTCATACTC
TTCCTTTTTCAATATTATTGAAGCATTTATCAGGGTTATTGTCTCATGAGCGGATACATATTTGAATGTA
TTTAGAAAAATAAACAAATAGGGGTTCCGCGCACATTTCCCCGAAAAGTGCCACCTGACGTCGACGGATC
GGGAGATCGATCTCCCGATCCCCTAGGGTCGACTCTCAGTACAATCTGCTCTGATGCCGCATAGTTAAGC
CAGTATCTGCTCCCTGCTTGTGTGTTGGAGGTCGCTGAGTAGTGCGCGAGCAAAATTTAAGCTACAACAA
GGCAAGGCTTGACCGACAATTGCATGAAGAATCTGCTTAGGGTTAGGCGTTTTGCGCTGCTTCGCGATGT
ACGGGCCAGATATACGCGTTGACATTGATTATTGAC
Features (pLannotate 1.2.2; 15 found; start..end, strand, type, name):
    365..568     +  promoter       CMV promoter: human cytomegalovirus (CMV) immediate early promoter
    610..628     +  promoter       T7 promoter: promoter for bacteriophage T7 RNA polymerase
    705..4568    +  CDS            cas9: CAS9_NEIMA - Experimental evidence at protein level: Swiss-Prot protein existence level 1. CRISPR (clustered regularly interspaced short palindromic repeat) is an adaptive immune system that provides protection against mobile genetic elements (viruses, transposable elements and conjugative plasmids). CRISPR clusters contain spacers, sequences complementary to antecedent mobile elements, and target invading nucleic acids. CRISPR clusters are transcribed and processed into CRISPR RNA (crRNA). In type II CRISPR systems correct processing of pre-crRNA requires a trans- encoded small RNA (tracrRNA)
   4680..4904    +  polyA_signal   bGH poly(A) signal: bovine growth hormone polyadenylation signal
   4908..4929    +  promoter       SV40 promoter (fragment): SV40 enhancer and early promoter
   4934..4950    +  misc_feature   MCS (fragment): pBluescript multiple cloning site
   4999..5015    -  protein_bind   lac operator: The lac repressor binds to the lac operator to inhibit transcription in E. coli. This inhibition can be relieved by adding lactose or isopropyl-β-D-thiogalactopyranoside (IPTG). lac repressor encoded by lacI
   5023..5053    -  promoter       lac promoter: promoter for the E. coli lac operon
   5068..5089    -  protein_bind   CAP binding site: CAP binding activates transcription in the presence of cAMP. E. coli catabolite activator protein
   5102..5194    -  CDS            lacI (fragment): lac repressor; lacI; The lac repressor binds to the lac operator to inhibit transcription in E. coli. This inhibition can be relieved by adding lactose or isopropyl-β-D-thiogalactopyranoside (IPTG).
   5377..5965    -  rep_origin     ori: high-copy-number ColE1/pMB1/pBR322/pUC origin of replication
   6136..6996    -  CDS            AmpR: β-lactamase; bla; confers resistance to ampicillin, carbenicillin, and related antibiotics
   6997..7101    -  promoter       AmpR promoter: bla
   7172..7216    -  misc_feature   bom (fragment): basis of mobility region from pBR322
   7371..364     +  enhancer       CMV enhancer (across the origin): human cytomegalovirus immediate early enhancer
