[The description below was written by a language model from this plasmid's Addgene catalogue record and pLannotate feature annotations shown in this document.]
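Description:
pEJS2163_Nme2-ABE8e-i6 is a 7,386 bp mammalian expression plasmid built on the pBT280 backbone for transient production of a domain-inlaid adenine base editor. It is propagated in E. coli using a high-copy ColE1/pUC-type origin and selected through the β-lactamase (AmpR) gene with its own bla promoter. Remnants of cloning-vector sequence are also annotated, including a lac promoter/operator with CAP binding site, small lacI, bom, SV40 promoter and multiple-cloning-site fragments; these are short leftovers with no evident role in the construct's function. No mammalian selection marker or reporter appears in the feature table.

The payload is a single expression cassette in which the human CMV immediate-early enhancer and promoter drive the roughly 4 kb Nme2-ABE8e-i6 open reading frame, terminated by the bovine growth hormone polyadenylation signal. A T7 promoter sits between the CMV promoter and the coding region, which would allow in vitro transcription and also serves as a sequencing primer site. The automated annotation labels the whole coding region as a Neisseria meningitidis Cas9 homologue and does not resolve its subparts. According to the catalogue name and purpose, this is Nme2Cas9 with the evolved TadA-derived ABE8e deaminase inserted internally at a site designated i6, rather than fused to a terminus. The record does not state the exact insertion position, the nickase or catalytic status of the Cas9, or any linkers and nuclear localization signals. No guide RNA cassette is annotated, so a guide would presumably be supplied from a separate construct. The plasmid is intended for A-to-G base editing in mammalian cells, in work comparing inlaid architectures for editing activity and targeting scope.
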