Addgene plasmid #201516: pEJS2163_Nme2-ABE8e-i6
Purpose: Mammalian expression of domain inlaid Nme2-ABE8e-i6
Depositing lab: Erik Sontheimer. Depositing organization: University of Massachusetts, Worcester. Publication: Domain-inlaid Nme2Cas9 adenine base editors with improved activity and targeting scope. Bamidele N, Zhang H, Dong X, Cheng H, Gaston N, Feinzig H, Cao H, Kelly K, Watts JK, Xie J, Gao G, Sontheimer EJ. Nat Commun. 2024 Feb 17;15(1):1458. doi: 10.1038/s41467-024-45763-5. PubMed 38368418.
Backbone
  Vector backbone: pBT280
  Total vector size (bp): 7386
  Vector type: Mammalian Expression
Growth in bacteria
  Bacterial resistance: Ampicillin, 100 μg/mL
  Growth temperature: 37°C
  Growth strain: DH5alpha
  Copy number: Unknown
Gene/Insert
  Gene/Insert name: Nme2-ABE8e-i6
  Insert size (bp): 3987
  Promoter: CMV
  Cloning method: Gibson Cloning
  Sequencing primers: 5′ T7; 3′ M13 Reverse
Terms and licenses: Academic/Nonprofit Terms; Industry Terms: Not Available to Industry
Depositor comments: Please visit https://doi.org/10.1101/2023.04.14.536905 for bioRxiv preprint.
How to cite: pEJS2163_Nme2-ABE8e-i6 was a gift from Erik Sontheimer (Addgene plasmid # 201516 ; http://n2t.net/addgene:201516 ; RRID:Addgene_201516)
